>Addgene plasmid #64005 | pST50Trc4-DHFRCYD | depositor full sequence | sequence record 177411 | Full Sequence
GGCACCATGCATCGATCCCGCGAAATTAATACGACTCACTATAGGGAGACCACAACGGTTTCCCTCCGGC
TCCGGAAATAATTTTGTTTAACTTTAAGAAGGAGATATACATATGGGATCCATCAGTCTGATTGCGGCGC
TAGCGGTAGATCGCGTTATCGGCATGGAAAACGCCATGCCATGGAACCTGCCTGCCGATCTCGCCTGGTT
TAAACGCAACACCTTAAATAAACCCGTGATTATGGGGCGCCATACCTGGGAATCAATCGGTAGGCCTTTG
CCCGGCCGCAAAAATATTATCCTCAGCAGTCAACCCGGGACCGATGATCGGGTTACCTGGGTTAAATCGG
TCGACGAAGCCATCGCGGCGTGTGGTGACGTACCAGAAATCATGGTGATTGGCGGCGGACGCGTTTATGA
ACAGTTCTTGCCAAAAGCGCAAAAACTGTATCTGACGCATATCGATGCAGAAGTGGAAGGCGACACCCAT
TTTCCGGATTACGAGCCGGATGACTGGGAATCGGTATTCAGCGAATTCCACGATGCTGATGCGCAGAACT
CGCATAGCTATTGTTTCGAAATCCTCGAGCGTCGTGCCGGCACCGAATTTTGCGCTTAATGTACAACGCG
TGCGCGCTGATCCGGCTGCTAACAAAGCCCGAAAGGAAGCTGAGTTGGCTGCTGCCACCGCTGAGCAATA
ACTAGCATAACCCCTTGGGGCCTCTAAACGGGTCTTGAGGGGTTTTTTGCTGAAAGGAGGAACTATATCG
GGATTAGCCCGCCTAATGAGCGGGCTTTTTTTTAATTCCCCTATTTGTTTATTTTTCTAAATACATTCAA
ATATGTATCCGCTCATGAGACAATAACCCTGATAAATGCTTCAATAATATTGAAAAAGGAAGAGTATGAG
TATTCAACATTTCCGTGTCGCCCTTATTCCCTTTTTTGCGGCATTTTGCCTTCCTGTTTTTGCTCACCCA
GAAACGCTCGTGAAAGTAAAAGACGCAGAGGACCAATTGGGGGCACGAGTGGGATACATAGAACTGGACT
TGAATAGCGGTAAAATCCTTGAGAGTTTTCGCCCTGAAGAGCGTTTTCCAATGATGAGCACTTTCAAAGT
TCTGCTATGTGGAGCAGTATTATCCCGTGTAGATGCGGGGCAAGAGCAACTCGGACGACGAATACACTAT
TCGCAGAATGACTTGGTTGAATACTCCCCAGTGACAGAAAAGCACCTTACGGACGGAATGACGGTAAGAG
AATTATGTAGTGCCGCCATAACGATGAGTGATAACACTGCGGCGAACTTACTTCTGACAACCATCGGTGG
ACCGAAGGAATTAACCGCTTTTTTGCACAATATGGGAGACCATGTAACTCGCCTTGACCGTTGGGAACCA
GAACTGAATGAAGCCATACCAAACGACGAGCGAGACACCACAATGCCTGCGGCAATGGCAACAACATTAC
GCAAACTATTAACTGGCGAACTACTTACTCTGGCTTCACGGCAACAATTAATAGACTGGCTTGAAGCGGA
TAAAGTTGCAGGACCACTACTGCGTTCGGCACTTCCTGCTGGCTGGTTTATTGCTGATAAATCTGGGGCA
GGAGAGCGTGGTTCACGGGGTATCATTGCCGCACTTGGACCAGATGGTAAGCCTTCCCGTATCGTAGTTA
TCTACACGACGGGTAGTCAGGCAACTATGGACGAACGAAATAGACAGATTGCTGAAATAGGGGCTTCACT
GATTAAGCATTGGTAAACCGATACAATTAAAGGCTCCTTTTGGAGCCTTTTTTTTTGGACGGACCGGTAG
AAAAGATCAAAGGATCTTCTTGAGATCCTTTTTTTCTGCGCGTAATCTGCTGCTTGCAAACAAAAAAACC
ACCGCTACCAGCGGTGGTTTGTTTGCCGGATCAAGAGCTACCAACTCTTTTTCCGAAGGTAACTGGCTTC
AGCAGAGCGCAGATACCAAATACTGTCCTTCTAGTGTAGCCGTAGTTAGGCCACCACTTCAAGAACTCTG
TAGCACCGCCTACATACCTCGCTCTGCTAATCCTGTTACCAGTGGCTGCTGCCAGTGGCGATAAGTCGTG
TCTTACCGGGTTGGACTCAAGACGATAGTTACCGGATAAGGCGCAGCGGTCGGGCTGAACGGGGGGTTCG
TGCACACAGCCCAGCTTGGAGCGAACGACCTACACCGAACTGAGATACCTACAGCGTGAGCTATGAGAAA
GCGCCACGCTTCCCGAAGGGAGAAAGGCGGACAGGTATCCGGTAAGCGGCAGGGTCGGAACAGGAGAGCG
CACGAGGGAGCTTCCAGGGGGAAACGCCTGGTATCTTTATAGTCCTGTCGGGTTTCGCCACCTCTGACTT
GAGCGTCGATTTTTGTGATGCTCGTCAGGGGGGCGGAGCCTATGGAAAAACGCCAGCAACGCGGCCTTTT
TACGGTTCCTGGCCTTTTGCTGGCCTTTTGCTCACATGTTCTTTCCTGCGTTATCCCCTGATTCTGTGGA
TAACCGTATTACCGCCTTTGAGTGAGCTGATACCGCTCGCCGCAGCCGAACGACCGAGCGCAGCGAGTCA
GTGAGCGAGGAAGCGGAAGAGCGCCTGATGCGGTATTTTCTCCTTACGCATCTGTGCGGTATTTCACACC
GCAATGGTGCACTCTCAGTACAATCTGCTCTGATGCCGCATAGTTAAGCCAGTATACACTCCGCTATCGC
TACGTGACTGGGTCATGGCTGCGCCCCGACACCCGCCAACACCCGCTGACGCGCCCTGACGGGCTTGTCT
GCTCCCGGCATCCGCTTACAGACAAGCTGTGACCGTCTCCGGGAGCTGCATGTGTCAGAGGTTTTCACCG
TCATCACCGAAACGCGCGAGGCAGCTGCGGTAAAGCTCATCAGCGTGGTCGTGAAGCGATTCACAGATGT
CTGCCTGTTCATCCGCGTCCAGCTCGTTGAGTTTCTCCAGAAGCGTTAATGTCTGGCTTCTGATAAAGCG
GGCCATGTTAAGGGCGGTTTTTTCCTGTTTGGTCACTGATGCCTCCGTGTAAGGGGGATTTCTGTTCATG
GGGTAATGATACCGATGAAACGAGAGAGGATGCTCACGATACGGGTTACTGATGATGAACATGCCCGGTT
ACTGGAACGTTGTGAGGGTAAACAACTGGCGGTATGGATGCGGCGGGACCAGAGAAAAATCACTCAGGGT
CAATGCCAGCGCTTCGTTAATACAGATGTAGGTGTT
Features (pLannotate 1.2.2; 12 found; start..end, strand, type, name):
     27..45      +  promoter       T7 promoter: promoter for bacteriophage T7 RNA polymerase
     83..105     +  RBS            RBS: efficient ribosome binding site from bacteriophage T7 gene 10 (Olins and Rangwala, 1989)
    122..595     +  CDS            folA: DYR_ECOLI - Also known as tmrA. Experimental evidence at protein level: Swiss-Prot protein existence level 1. Key enzyme in folate metabolism. Catalyzes an essential reaction for de novo glycine and purine synthesis, and for DNA precursor synthesis. From Escherichia coli (strain K12).
    645..694     +  CDS            SET1 (fragment): solubility-enhancement tag derived from T7 phage gene 10B
    702..749     +  terminator     T7 terminator: transcription terminator for bacteriophage T7 RNA polymerase
    814..905     +  promoter       AmpR promoter: bla
    906..1763    +  CDS            bla: BLAT_ECOLX - Experimental evidence at protein level: Swiss-Prot protein existence level 1. TEM-type are the most prevalent beta-lactamases in enterobacteria; they hydrolyze the beta-lactam bond in susceptible beta-lactam antibiotics, thus conferring resistance to penicillins and cephalosporins. TEM-3 and TEM-4 are capable of hydrolyzing cefotaxime and ceftazidime. TEM-5 is capable of hydrolyzing ceftazidime. TEM-6 is capable of hydrolyzing ceftazidime and aztreonam. TEM-8/CAZ-2, TEM- 16/CAZ-7 and TEM-24/CAZ-6 are markedly active against ceftazidime. IRT- 4 shows resistance to beta-lactamase in
   1770..1809    +  terminator     fd terminator: central terminator from bacteriophage fd (Otsuka and Kunisawa, 1982)
   1840..2428    +  rep_origin     ori: high-copy-number ColE1/pMB1/pBR322/pUC origin of replication
   2614..2753    -  misc_feature   bom: basis of mobility region from pBR322
   2855..3046    -  CDS            rop: Rop protein, which maintains plasmids at low copy number; rop
   3086..3196    +  CDS            mbeC (fragment): MBEC_ECOLX - Experimental evidence at protein level: Swiss-Prot protein existence level 1. Required for efficient mobilization of ColE1 plasmid and is thus essential to promote the specific transfer of the plasmid during conjugation. Probably functions by inducing DNA bending, helping the MbeA relaxase to melt the DNA around the nic site and cleave the phosphodiester bond. Binds specifically double-stranded DNA (dsDNA) containing the ColE1 oriT but does not recognize the inverted repeat (IR). From Escherichia coli.
