[The description below was written by a language model from this plasmid's Addgene catalogue record and pLannotate feature annotations shown in this document.]
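Description:
pST50Trc4-DHFRCYD is a small (about 3.3 kb) bacterial expression plasmid on the pST50Trc backbone that serves as the position 4 transfer vector for the pST44 polycistronic expression suite, a system for co-expressing the subunits of protein complexes in Escherichia coli. It is catalogued as an empty backbone. It is maintained under ampicillin selection through a TEM-type beta-lactamase gene (bla) with its own promoter, followed by an fd phage terminator. Replication relies on a ColE1/pMB1-family origin. The annotation also finds the pBR322 bom region, the rop gene (which normally holds copy number down) and a fragment of mbeC. The catalogue lists copy number as unknown.

The expression cassette consists of a T7 promoter, the efficient ribosome binding site from phage T7 gene 10, an open reading frame and a T7 terminator, so transcription depends on a host supplying T7 RNA polymerase. The coding position is occupied by E. coli folA, encoding dihydrofolate reductase (DHFR), which sits in a BamHI-NgoMIV cassette as a positive control for expression. Users replace DHFR with their gene of interest through those two sites, placing it in frame with a single C-terminal tag carried by the backbone, recorded as CYD. The record does not explain what this tag is. The automated annotation marks a short region downstream of folA as a fragment of a T7 gene 10B-derived solubility tag, which may simply be a partial match in the tag or linker area. Once loaded, the translation cassette is excised with BspEI and MluI for transfer into the fourth position of a pST44 polycistronic plasmid.
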