Addgene plasmid #64005: pST50Trc4-DHFRCYD
Purpose: (Empty Backbone) Position 4 transfer plasmid for pST44 polycistronic plasmid suite; C-term single tag; contains DHFR gene in BamHI-NgoMIV cassette as positive control
Depositing lab: Song Tan. Depositing organization: Pennsylvania State University. Publication: The pST44 polycistronic expression system for producing protein complexes in Escherichia coli. Tan S, Kern RC, Selleck W. Protein Expr Purif. 2005 Apr;40(2):385-95. 10.1016/j.pep.2004.12.002 PubMed 15766881.
Backbone
  Vector backbone: pST50Trc
  Vector type: Bacterial Expression
  Tag / fusion protein: CYD (C terminal on backbone)
Growth in bacteria
  Bacterial resistance: Ampicillin, 100 μg/mL
  Growth temperature: 37°C
  Growth strain: DH5alpha
  Copy number: Unknown
Gene/Insert
  Gene/Insert name: None
  Tag / fusion protein: CYD (C terminal on backbone)
Terms and licenses: Academic/Nonprofit Terms; Industry Terms: Not Available to Industry
Depositor comments: Replace DHFR with GOI using BamHI/NgoMIV; Clone out cassette using BspEI/MluI
How to cite: pST50Trc4-DHFRCYD was a gift from Song Tan (Addgene plasmid # 64005 ; http://n2t.net/addgene:64005 ; RRID:Addgene_64005)
