>Addgene plasmid #64005 | pST50Trc4-DHFRCYD | addgene partial sequence | sequence record 129366 | T7term 5'-GCTAGTTATTGCTCAGCGG-3'
GTTAGCAGCCGGATCAGCGCGCACGCGTTGTACATTAAGCGCAAAATTCGGTGCCGGCACGACGCTCGAG
GATTTCGAAACAATAGCTATGCGAGTTCTGCGCATCAGCATCGTGGAATTCGCTGAATACCGATTCCCAG
TCATCCGGCTCGTAATCCGGAAAATGGGTGTCGCCTTCCACTTCTGCATCGATATGCGTCAGATACAGTT
TTTGCGCTTTTGGCAAGAACTGTTCATAAACGCGTCCGCCGCCAATCACCATGATTTCTGGTACGTCACC
ACACGCCGCGATGGCTTCGTCGACCGATTTAACCCAGGTAACCCGATCATCGGTCCCGGGTTGACTGCTG
AGGATAATATTTTTGCGGCCGGGCAAAGGCCTACCGATTGATTCCCAGGTATGGCGCCCCATAATCACGG
GTTTATTTAAGGTGTTGCGTTTAAACCAGGCGAGATCGGCAGGCAGGTTCCATGGCATGGCGTTTTCCAT
GCCGATAACGCGATCTACCGCTAGCGCCGCAATCAGACTGATGGATCCCATATGTATATCTCCTTCTTAA
AGTTAAACAAAATTATTTCCGGAGCCGGAGGGAAACCGTTGTGGTCTCCCTATAGTGAGTCGTATTAATT
TCGCGGGATCGATGCATGGTGCCAACACCTACATCTGTATTAACGAAGCGCTGGCATTGACCCTGAGTGA
TTTTTCTCTGGTCCCGCCGCATCCATACCGCCAGTTGTTTACCCTCACAACGTTCCAGTAACCGGGCATG
TTCATCATCA
